>Addgene plasmid #57724 | Dendra2-H2B-6 | depositor partial sequence | sequence record 88878 | insert sequence
ACGTCAGATCCGCTAGCGCTACCGGACTCAGATCTCGAGCTCAAGCTTCGAATTCTGCAGTCGACGGTAC
CGCCACCATGCCAGAGCCAGCGAAGTCTGCTCCCGCCCCGAAAAAGGGCTCCAAGAAGGCGGTGACTAAG
GCGCAGAAGAAAGGCGGCAAGAAGCGCAAGCGCAGCCGCAAGGAGAGCTATTCCATCTATGTGTACAAGG
TTCTGAAGCAGGTCCACCCTGACACCGGCATTTCGTCCAAGGCCATGGGCATCATGAATTCGTTTGTGAA
CGACATTTTCGAGCGCATCGCAGGTGAGGCTTCCCGCCTGGCGCATTACAACAAGCGCTCGACCATCACC
TCCAGGGAGATCCAGACGGCCGTGCGCCTGCTGCTGCCTGGGGAGTTGGCCAAGCACGCCGTGTCCGAGG
GTACTAAGGCCATCACCAAGTACACCAGCGCTAAGGATCCACCGGTCGCCACCATGAACACCCCGGGAAT
TAACCTGATCAAGGAGGACATGCGCGTGAAGGTGCACATGGAGGGCAACGTGAACGGCCACGCCTTCGTG
ATCGAGGGCGAGGGCAAGGGCAAGCCCTACGAGGGCACCCAGACCGCCAACCTGACCGTGAAGGAGGGCG
CCCCCCTGCCCTTCAGCTACGACATCCTGACCACCGCCGTGCACTACGGCAACCGGGTGTTCACCAAGTA
CCCCGAGGACATCCCCGACTACTTCAAGCAGAGCTTCCCCGAGGGCTACAGCTGGGAGCGCACCATGACC
TTCGAGGACAAGGGCATCTGCACCATCCGCAGCGACATCAGCCTGGAGGGCGACTGCTTCTTCCAGAACG
TGCGCTTCAAGGGCACCAACTTCCCCCCCAACGGCCCCGTGATGCAGAAGAAGACCCTGAAGTGGGAGCC
CAGCACCGAGAAGCTGCACGTGCGCGACGGCCTGCTGGTGGGCAACATCAACATGGCCCTGCTGCTGGAG
GGCGGCGGCCACTACCTGTGCGACTTCAAGACCACCTACAAGGCCAAGAAGGTGGTGCAGCTGCCCGACG
CCCACTTCGTGGACCACCGCATCGAGATCCTGGGCAACGACAGCGACTACAACAAGGTGAAGCTGTACGA
GCACGCCGTGGCCCGCTACAGCCCCCTGCCCAGCCAGGTGTGGTAAGCGGCCGCGACTCTAGATCATAAT
CAGCCATACCACATT
