>Addgene plasmid #57724 | Dendra2-H2B-6 | addgene partial sequence | sequence record 108933 | CMV-F 5'-CGCAAATGGGCGGTAGGCGTG-3'
AGCAGAGCTGGTTTAGTGAACCGTCAGATCCGCTAGCGCTACCGGACTCAGATCTCGAGCTCAAGCTTCG
AATTCTGCAGTCGACGGTACCGCCACCATGCCAGAGCCAGCGAAGTCTGCTCCCGCCCCGAAAAAGGGCT
CCAAGAAGGCGGTGACTAAGGCGCAGAAGAAAGGCGGCAAGAAGCGCAAGCGCAGCCGCAAGGAGAGCTA
TTCCATCTATGTGTACAAGGTTCTGAAGCAGGTCCACCCTGACACCGGCATTTCGTCCAAGGCCATGGGC
ATCATGAATTCGTTTGTGAACGACATTTTCGAGCGCATCGCAGGTGAGGCTTCCCGCCTGGCGCATTACA
ACAAGCGCTCGACCATCACCTCCAGGGAGATCCAGACGGCCGTGCGCCTGCTGCTGCCTGGGGAGTTGGC
CAAGCACGCCGTGTCCGAGGGTACTAAGGCCATCACCAAGTACACCAGCGCTAAGGATCCACCGGTCGCC
ACCATGAACACCCCGGGAATTAACCTGATCAAGGAGGACATGCGCGTGAAGGTGCACATGGAGGGCAACG
TGAACGGCCACGCCTTCGTGATCGAGGGCGAGGGCAAGGGCAAGCCCTACGAGGGCACCCAGACCGCCAA
CCTGACCGTGAAGGAGGGCGCCCCCCTGCCCTTCAGCTACGACATCCTGACCACCGCCGTGCACTACGGC
AACCGGGTGTTCACCAAGTACCCCGAGGACATCCCCGACTACTTCAAGCAGAGCTTCCCCGAGGGCTACA
GCTGGGAGCGCACCATGACCTTCGAGGACAAGGGCATCTGCACCATCCGCAGCGACATCAGCCTGGAGGG
CG
