[The description below was written by a language model from this plasmid's Addgene catalogue record.]
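Description:
Dendra2-H2B-6 is a mammalian expression plasmid built on a Dendra2 fluorescent-protein backbone of about 4.75 kb (excluding the insert). It is maintained as a high-copy plasmid in E. coli under kanamycin selection and carries a neomycin resistance marker, so transfected mammalian cells can be selected with G418 to obtain stable lines. No feature table is provided, so details such as the origin of replication and the exact layout of the resistance cassette are not stated. The listed 3′ sequencing primer implies an SV40 polyadenylation signal downstream of the coding region.

The payload is human histone H2B (H2BC11, also known as HIST1H2BJ) expressed from the CMV promoter as a fusion with Dendra2. The H2B coding sequence carries two recorded substitutions, D26G and V119I, relative to the reference. The record does not explicitly state which end of H2B carries the tag or the nature of any linker between the two parts. Dendra2 is a green-to-red photoconvertible fluorescent protein, which matches the two spectral states listed: excitation/emission of 490/507 nm for the unconverted form and 553/573 nm after photoconversion.

Because H2B is incorporated into nucleosomes, the fusion labels chromatin and serves as a nuclear/histone localization marker in live or fixed cells. Photoconversion also allows a chosen nucleus or subnuclear region to be optically marked and followed over time, for example to track cells, chromatin dynamics or histone turnover.
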