Addgene plasmid #57724: Dendra2-H2B-6
Purpose: Localization: Nucleus Histones, Excitation: 490 / 553, Emission: 507 / 573
Depositing lab: Michael Davidson. Depositing organization: Florida State University, Tallahassee.
Backbone
  Vector backbone: Dendra2
  Backbone size w/o insert (bp): 4750
  Vector type: Mammalian Expression
  Selectable markers: Neomycin (select with G418)
Growth in bacteria
  Bacterial resistance: Kanamycin, 50 μg/mL
  Growth temperature: 37°C
  Growth strain: DH5alpha
  Copy number: High Copy
Gene/Insert
  Gene/Insert name: H2B (alt names: Human Histone H2B; NM_021058.3)
  Species: H. sapiens (human)
  Mutation: D26G and V119I in H2B
  Entrez Gene: H2BC11 (a.k.a. H2B/r, H2BFR, H2BJ, HIST1H2BJ)
  Promoter: CMV
  Tag / fusion protein: Dendra2
  Cloning method: Unknown
  Sequencing primers: 5′ CMV-F; 3′ SV40pA-R
Terms and licenses: Academic/Nonprofit Terms; Industry Terms
Depositor comments: . Excitation = 490 / 553; Emission = 507 / 573
How to cite: Dendra2-H2B-6 was a gift from Michael Davidson (Addgene plasmid # 57724 ; http://n2t.net/addgene:57724 ; RRID:Addgene_57724)
